>Addgene plasmid #228878 | pInducer20_EGFP | addgene full sequence | sequence record 457754 | Addgene NGS Result
TGGAAGGGCTAATTCACTCCCAAAGAAGACAAGATATCCTTGATCTGTGGATCTACCACACACAAGGCTA
CTTCCCTGATTAGCAGAACTACACACCAGGGCCAGGGGTCAGATATCCACTGACCTTTGGATGGTGCTAC
AAGCTAGTACCAGTTGAGCCAGATAAGGTAGAAGAGGCCAATAAAGGAGAGAACACCAGCTTGTTACACC
CTGTGAGCCTGCATGGGATGGATGACCCGGAGAGAGAAGTGTTAGAGTGGAGGTTTGACAGCCGCCTAGC
ATTTCATCACGTGGCCCGAGAGCTGCATCCGGAGTACTTCAAGAACTGCTGATATCGAGCTTGCTACAAG
GGACTTTCCGCTGGGGACTTTCCAGGGAGGCGTGGCCTGGGCGGGACTGGGGAGTGGCGAGCCCTCAGAT
CCTGCATATAAGCAGCTGCTTTTTGCCTGTACTGGGTCTCTCTGGTTAGACCAGATCTGAGCCTGGGAGC
TCTCTGGCTAACTAGGGAACCCACTGCTTAAGCCTCAATAAAGCTTGCCTTGAGTGCTTCAAGTAGTGTG
TGCCCGTCTGTTGTGTGACTCTGGTAACTAGAGATCCCTCAGACCCTTTTAGTCAGTGTGGAAAATCTCT
AGCAGTGGCGCCCGAACAGGGACTTGAAAGCGAAAGGGAAACCAGAGGAGCTCTCTCGACGCAGGACTCG
GCTTGCTGAAGCGCGCACGGCAAGAGGCGAGGGGCGGCGACTGGTGAGTACGCCAAAAATTTTGACTAGC
GGAGGCTAGAAGGAGAGAGATGGGTGCGAGAGCGTCAGTATTAAGCGGGGGAGAATTAGATCGCGATGGG
AAAAAATTCGGTTAAGGCCAGGGGGAAAGAAAAAATATAAATTAAAACATATAGTATGGGCAAGCAGGGA
GCTAGAACGATTCGCAGTTAATCCTGGCCTGTTAGAAACATCAGAAGGCTGTAGACAAATACTGGGACAG
CTACAACCATCCCTTCAGACAGGATCAGAAGAACTTAGATCATTATATAATACAGTAGCAACCCTCTATT
GTGTGCATCAAAGGATAGAGATAAAAGACACCAAGGAAGCTTTAGACAAGATAGAGGAAGAGCAAAACAA
AAGTAAGACCACCGCACAGCAAGCGGCCGGCCGCTGATCTTCAGACCTGGAGGAGGAGATATGAGGGACA
ATTGGAGAAGTGAATTATATAAATATAAAGTAGTAAAAATTGAACCATTAGGAGTAGCACCCACCAAGGC
AAAGAGAAGAGTGGTGCAGAGAGAAAAAAGAGCAGTGGGAATAGGAGCTTTGTTCCTTGGGTTCTTGGGA
GCAGCAGGAAGCACTATGGGCGCAGCGTCAATGACGCTGACGGTACAGGCCAGACAATTATTGTCTGGTA
TAGTGCAGCAGCAGAACAATTTGCTGAGGGCTATTGAGGCGCAACAGCATCTGTTGCAACTCACAGTCTG
GGGCATCAAGCAGCTCCAGGCAAGAATCCTGGCTGTGGAAAGATACCTAAAGGATCAACAGCTCCTGGGG
ATTTGGGGTTGCTCTGGAAAACTCATTTGCACCACTGCTGTGCCTTGGAATGCTAGTTGGAGTAATAAAT
CTCTGGAACAGATTTGGAATCACACGACCTGGATGGAGTGGGACAGAGAAATTAACAATTACACAAGCTT
AATACACTCCTTAATTGAAGAATCGCAAAACCAGCAAGAAAAGAATGAACAAGAATTATTGGAATTAGAT
AAATGGGCAAGTTTGTGGAATTGGTTTAACATAACAAATTGGCTGTGGTATATAAAATTATTCATAATGA
TAGTAGGAGGCTTGGTAGGTTTAAGAATAGTTTTTGCTGTACTTTCTATAGTGAATAGAGTTAGGCAGGG
ATATTCACCATTATCGTTTCAGACCCACCTCCCAACCCCGAGGGGACCCGACAGGCCCGAAGGAATAGAA
GAAGAAGGTGGAGAGAGAGACAGAGACAGATCCATTCGATTAGTGAACGGATCTCGACGGTATCGCCGAA
TTCACAAATGGCAGTATTCATCCACAATTTTAAAAGAAAAGGGGGGATTGGGGGGTACAGTGCAGGGGAA
AGAATAGTAGACATAATAGCAACAGACATACAAACTAAAGAATTACAAAAACAAATTACAAAAATTCAAA
ATTTTCGGGTTTATTACAGGGACAGCAGAGATCCAGTTTGGACTAGGATCCTTTACCACTCCCTATCAGT
GATAGAGAAAAGTGAAAGTCGAGTTTACCACTCCCTATCAGTGATAGAGAAAAGTGAAAGTCGAGTTTAC
CACTCCCTATCAGTGATAGAGAAAAGTGAAAGTCGAGTTTACCACTCCCTATCAGTGATAGAGAAAAGTG
AAAGTCGAGTTTACCACTCCCTATCAGTGATAGAGAAAAGTGAAAGTCGAGTTTACCACTCCCTATCAGT
GATAGAGAAAAGTGAAAGTCGAGTTTACCACTCCCTATCAGTGATAGAGAAAAGTGAAAGTCGAGCTCGG
TACCCGGGTCGAGGTAGGCGTGTACGGTGGGAGGCCTATATAAGCAGAGCTCGTTTAGTGAACCGTCAGA
TCGCCTGGAGACGCCATCCACGCTGTTTTGACCTCCATAGAAGACACCGGGACCGATCCAGCCTCCGCGG
CCCCGAACTAGTCCAGTGTGGTGGAATTCTGCAGATATCAACAAGTTTGTACAAAAAAGCAGGCTTTAAA
GGAACCAATTCAGTCGACTGGATCTCGAGCTCAAGCTTCGAATTCTGCAGTCGACGGTACCGCGGGCCCG
GGATCCACCGGCCGGTCGCCACCATGGTGAGCAAGGGCGAGGAGCTGTTCACCGGGGTGGTGCCCATCCT
GGTCGAGCTGGACGGCGACGTAAACGGCCACAAGTTCAGCGTGTCCGGCGAGGGCGAGGGCGATGCCACC
TACGGCAAGCTGACCCTGAAGTTCATCTGCACCACCGGCAAGCTGCCCGTGCCCTGGCCCACCCTCGTGA
CCACCCTGACCTACGGCGTGCAGTGCTTCAGCCGCTACCCCGACCACATGAAGCAGCACGACTTCTTCAA
GTCCGCCATGCCCGAAGGCTACGTCCAGGAGCGCACCATCTTCTTCAAGGACGACGGCAACTACAAGACC
CGCGCCGAGGTGAAGTTCGAGGGCGACACCCTGGTGAACCGCATCGAGCTGAAGGGCATCGACTTCAAGG
AGGACGGCAACATCCTGGGGCACAAGCTGGAGTACAACTACAACAGCCACAACGTCTATATCATGGCCGA
CAAGCAGAAGAACGGCATCAAGGTGAACTTCAAGATCCGCCACAACATCGAGGACGGCAGCGTGCAGCTC
GCCGACCACTACCAGCAGAACACCCCCATCGGCGACGGCCCCGTGCTGCTGCCCGACAACCACTACCTGA
GCACCCAGTCCGCCCTGAGCAAAGACCCCAACGAGAAGCGCGATCACATGGTCCTGCTGGAGTTCGTGAC
CGCCGCCGGGATCACTCTCGGCATGGACGAGCTGTACAAGTAAAGCGGCCGCACTCGAGATATCTAGACC
CAGCTTTCTTGTACAAAGTGGTTGATATCCAGCACAGTGGCGGCCGCTCGAGTCTAGAGGGCCCGCGGTT
CGAATACCCATACGACGTCCCAGACTACGCTTAGTAATGATTAATTAAACTAGAAATTCTACCGGGTAGG
GGAGGCGCTTTTCCCAAGGCAGTCTGGAGTAACCCACCCAAGATCTGGCCTCCGCGCCGGGTTTTGGCGC
CTCCCGCGGGCGCCCCCCTCCTCACGGCGAGCGCTGCCACGTCAGACGAAGGGCGCAGCGAGCGTCCTGA
TCCTTCCGCCCGGACGCTCAGGACAGCGGCCCGCTGCTCATAAGACTCGGCCTTAGAACCCCAGTATCAG
CAGAAGGACATTTTAGGACGGGACTTGGGTGACTCTAGGGCACTGGTTTTCTTTCCAGAGAGCGGAACAG
GCGAGGAAAAGTAGTCCCTTCTCGGCGATTCTGCGGAGGGATCTCCGTGGGGCGGTGAACGCCGATGATT
ATATAAGGACGCGCCGGGTGTGGCACAGCTAGTTCCGTCGCAGCCGGGATTTGGGTCGCGGTTCTTGTTT
GTGGATCGCTGTGATCGTCACTTGGTGAGTAGCGGGCTGCTGGGCTGGCCGGGGCTTTCGTGGCCGCCGG
GCCGCTCGGTGGGACGGAAGCGTGTGGAGAGACCGCCAAGGGCTGTAGTCTGGGTCCGCGAGCAAGGTTG
CCCTGAACTGGGGGTTGGGGGGAGCGCAGCAAAATGGCGGCTGTTCCCGAGTCTTGAATGGAAGACGCTT
GTGAGGCGGGCTGTGAGGTCGTTGAAACAAGGTGGGGGGCATGGTGGGCGGCAAGAACCCAAGGTCTTGA
GGCCTTCGCTAATGCGGGAAAGCTCTTATTCGGGTGAGATGGGCTGGGGCACCATCTGGGGACCCTGACG
TGAAGTTTGTCACTGACTGGAGAACTCGGTTTGTCGTCTGTTGCGGGGGCGGCAGTTATGGCGGTGCCGT
TGGGCAGTGCACCCGTACCTTTGGGAGCGCGCGCCCTCGTCGTGTCGTGACGTCACCCGTTCTGTTGGCT
TATAATGCAGGGTGGGGCCACCTGCCGGTAGGTGTGCGGTAGGCTTTTCTCCGTCGCAGGACGCAGGGTT
CGGGCCTAGGGTAGGCTCTCCTGAATCGACAGGCGCCGGACCTCTGGTGAGGGGAGGGATAAGTGAGGCG
TCAGTTTCTTTGGTCGGTTTTATGTACCTATCTTCTTAAGTAGCTGAAGCTCCGGTTTTGAACTATGCGC
TCGGGGTTGGCGAGTGTGTTTTGTGAAGTTTTTTAGGCACCTTTTGAAATGTAATCATTTGGGTCAATAT
GTAATTTTCAGTGTTAGACTAGTAAATTGTCCGCTAAATTCTGGCCGTTTTTGGCTTTTTTGTTAGACGA
AGCTTGGTACCGAGCTCGGATCTCCACCCCGTACCGGTCCTGCAGTCGAATTCACCATGTCTAGACTGGA
CAAGAGCAAAGTCATAAACGGAGCTCTGGAATTACTCAATGGTGTCGGTATCGAAGGCCTGACGACAAGG
AAACTCGCTCAAAAGCTGGGAGTTGAGCAGCCTACCCTGTACTGGCACGTGAAGAACAAGCGGGCCCTGC
TCGATGCCCTGCCAATCGAGATGCTGGACAGGCATCATACCCACTTCTGCCCCCTGGAAGGCGAGTCATG
GCAAGACTTTCTGCGGAACAACGCCAAGTCATACCGCTGTGCTCTCCTCTCACATCGCGACGGGGCTAAA
GTGCATCTCGGCACCCGCCCAACAGAGAAACAGTACGAAACCCTGGAAAATCAGCTCGCGTTCCTGTGTC
AGCAAGGCTTCTCCCTGGAGAACGCACTGTACGCTCTGTCCGCCGTGGGCCACTTTACACTGGGCTGCGT
ATTGGAGGAACAGGAGCATCAAGTAGCAAAAGAGGAAAGAGAGACACCTACCACCGATTCTATGCCCCCA
CTTCTGAGACAAGCAATTGAGCTGTTCGACCGGCAGGGAGCCGAACCTGCCTTCCTTTTCGGCCTGGAAC
TAATCATATGTGGCCTGGAGAAACAGCTAAAGTGCGAAAGCGGCGGGCCGACCGACGCCCTTGACGATTT
TGACTTAGACATGCTCCCAGCCGATGCCCTTGACGACTTTGACCTTGATATGCTGCCTGCTGACGCTCTT
GACGATTTTGACCTTGACATGCTCCCCGGGTAACTAAGTAAGGATCCGCGGCCGCACTAGAGGAATTCCG
CCCCTCTCCCCCCCCCCCCCCTAACGTTACTGGCCGAAGCCGCTTGGAATAAGGCCGGTGTGCGTTTGTC
TATATGTTATTTTCCACCATATTGCCGTCTTTTGGCAATGTGAGGGCCCGGAAACCTGGCCCTGTCTTCT
TGACGAGCATTCCTAGGGGTCTTTCCCCTCTCGCCAAAGGAATGCAAGGTCTGTTGAATGTCGTGAAGGA
AGCAGTTCCTCTGGAAGCTTCTTGAAGACAAACAACGTCTGTAGCGACCCTTTGCAGGCAGCGGAACCCC
CCACCTGGCGACAGGTGCCTCTGCGGCCAAAAGCCACGTGTATAAGATACACCTGCAAAGGCGGCACAAC
CCCAGTGCCACGTTGTGAGTTGGATAGTTGTGGAAAGAGTCAAATGGCTCTCCTCAAGCGTATTCAACAA
GGGGCTGAAGGATGCCCAGAAGGTACCCCATTGTATGGGATCTGATCTGGGGCCTCGGTGCACATGCTTT
ACATGTGTTTAGTCGAGGTTAAAAAAACGTCTAGGCCCCCCGAACCACGGGGACGTGGTTTTCCTTTGAA
AAACACGATGATAAGCTTACCGGTCCACCATGATTGAACAAGATGGATTGCACGCAGGTTCTCCGGCCGC
TTGGGTGGAGAGGCTATTCGGCTATGACTGGGCACAACAGACAATCGGCTGCTCTGATGCCGCCGTGTTC
CGGCTGTCAGCGCAGGGGCGCCCGGTTCTTTTTGTCAAGACCGACCTGTCCGGTGCCCTGAATGAACTGC
AAGACGAGGCAGCGCGGCTATCGTGGCTGGCCACGACGGGCGTTCCTTGCGCAGCTGTGCTCGACGTTGT
CACTGAAGCGGGAAGGGACTGGCTGCTATTGGGCGAAGTGCCGGGGCAGGATCTCCTGTCATCTCACCTT
GCTCCTGCCGAGAAAGTATCCATCATGGCTGATGCAATGCGGCGGCTGCATACGCTTGATCCGGCTACCT
GCCCATTCGACCACCAAGCGAAACATCGCATCGAGCGAGCACGTACTCGGATGGAAGCCGGTCTTGTCGA
TCAGGATGATCTGGACGAAGAGCATCAGGGGCTCGCGCCAGCCGAACTGTTCGCCAGGCTCAAGGCGAGC
ATGCCCGACGGCGAGGATCTCGTCGTGACCCATGGCGATGCCTGCTTGCCGAATATCATGGTGGAAAATG
GCCGCTTTTCTGGATTCATCGACTGTGGCCGGCTGGGTGTGGCGGACCGCTATCAGGACATAGCGTTGGC
TACCCGTGATATTGCTGAAGAGCTTGGCGGCGAATGGGCTGACCGCTTCCTCGTGCTTTACGGTATCGCC
GCTCCCGATTCGCAGCGCATCGCCTTCTATCGCCTTCTTGACGAGTTCTTCTGATGTACAAGTAAAGCGG
CCGCGACTCTAGATCATAATCAGCCATACCACATTTGTAGAGGTTTTACTTGCTTTAAAAAACCTCCCAC
ACCTCCCCCTGAACCTGAAACATAAAATGAATGCAATTGTTGTTGTTTAGTCCCTCCCAATTCGATATCA
AGCTTATCGCGATAGATCCTAATCAACCTCTGGATTACAAAATTTGTGAAAGATTGACTGGTATTCTTAA
CTATGTTGCTCCTTTTACGCTATGTGGATACGCTGCTTTAATGCCTTTGTATCATGCTATTGCTTCCCGT
ATGGCTTTCATTTTCTCCTCCTTGTATAAATCCTGGTTGCTGTCTCTTTATGAGGAGTTGTGGCCCGTTG
TCAGGCAACGTGGCGTGGTGTGCACTGTGTTTGCTGACGCAACCCCCACTGGTTGGGGCATTGCCACCAC
CTGTCAGCTCCTTTCCGGGACTTTCGCTTTCCCCCTCCCTATTGCCACGGCGGAACTCATCGCCGCCTGC
CTTGCCCGCTGCTGGACAGGGGCTCGGCTGTTGGGCACTGACAATTCCGTGGTGTTGTCGGGGAAATCAT
CGTCCTTTCCTTGGCTGCTCGCCTGTGTTGCCACCTGGATTCTGCGCGGGACGTCCTTCTGCTACGTCCC
TTCGGCCCTCAATCCAGCGGACCTTCCTTCCCGCGGCCTGCTGCCGGCTCTGCGGCCTCTTCCGCGTCTT
CGCCTTCGCCCTCAGACGAGTCGGATCTCCCTTTGGGCCGCCTCCCCGCCTGAGATCCTTTAAGACCAAT
GACTTACAAGGCAGCTGTAGATCTTAGCCACTTTTTAAAAGAAAAGGGGGGACTGGAAGGGCTAATTCAC
TCCCAACGAAGACAAGATCTGCTTTTTGCTTGTACTGGGTCTCTCTGGTTAGACCAGATCTGAGCCTGGG
AGCTCTCTGGCTAACTAGGGAACCCACTGCTTAAGCCTCAATAAAGCTTGCCTTGAGTGCTTCAAGTAGT
GTGTGCCCGTCTGTTGTGTGACTCTGGTAACTAGAGATCCCTCAGACCCTTTTAGTCAGTGTGGAAAATC
TCTAGCAGTAGTAGTTCATGTCATCTTATTATTCAGTATTTATAACTTGCAAAGAAATGAATATCAGAGA
GTGAGAGGCCCGGGTTAATTAAGGAAAGGGCTAGATCATTCTTGAAGACGAAAGGGCCTCGTGATACGCC
TATTTTTATAGGTTAATGTCATGATAATAATGGTTTCTTAGACGTCAGGTGGCACTTTTCGGGGAAATGT
GCGCGGAACCCCTATTTGTTTATTTTTCTAAATACATTCAAATATGTATCCGCTCATGAGACAATAACCC
TGATAAATGCTTCAATAATATTGAAAAAGGAAGAGTATGAGTATTCAACATTTCCGTGTCGCCCTTATTC
CCTTTTTTGCGGCATTTTGCCTTCCTGTTTTTGCTCACCCAGAAACGCTGGTGAAAGTAAAAGATGCTGA
AGATCAGTTGGGTGCACGAGTGGGTTACATCGAACTGGATCTCAACAGCGGTAAGATCCTTGAGAGTTTT
CGCCCCGAAGAACGTTTTCCAATGATGAGCACTTTTAAAGTTCTGCTATGTGGCGCGGTATTATCCCGTG
TTGACGCCGGGCAAGAGCAACTCGGTCGCCGCATACACTATTCTCAGAATGACTTGGTTGAGTACTCACC
AGTCACAGAAAAGCATCTTACGGATGGCATGACAGTAAGAGAATTATGCAGTGCTGCCATAACCATGAGT
GATAACACTGCGGCCAACTTACTTCTGACAACGATCGGAGGACCGAAGGAGCTAACCGCTTTTTTGCACA
ACATGGGGGATCATGTAACTCGCCTTGATCGTTGGGAACCGGAGCTGAATGAAGCCATACCAAACGACGA
GCGTGACACCACGATGCCTGTAGCAATGGCAACAACGTTGCGCAAACTATTAACTGGCGAACTACTTACT
CTAGCTTCCCGGCAACAATTAATAGACTGGATGGAGGCGGATAAAGTTGCAGGACCACTTCTGCGCTCGG
CCCTTCCGGCTGGCTGGTTTATTGCTGATAAATCTGGAGCCGGTGAGCGTGGGTCTCGCGGTATCATTGC
AGCACTGGGGCCAGATGGTAAGCCCTCCCGTATCGTAGTTATCTACACGACGGGGAGTCAGGCAACTATG
GATGAACGAAATAGACAGATCGCTGAGATAGGTGCCTCACTGATTAAGCATTGGTAACTGTCAGACCAAG
TTTACTCATATATACTTTAGATTGATTTAAAACTTCATTTTTAATTTAAAAGGATCTAGGTGAAGATCCT
TTTTGATAATCTCATGACCAAAATCCCTTAACGTGAGTTTTCGTTCCACTGAGCGTCAGACCCCGTAGAA
AAGATCAAAGGATCTTCTTGAGATCCTTTTTTTCTGCGCGTAATCTGCTGCTTGCAAACAAAAAAACCAC
CGCTACCAGCGGTGGTTTGTTTGCCGGATCAAGAGCTACCAACTCTTTTTCCGAAGGTAACTGGCTTCAG
CAGAGCGCAGATACCAAATACTGTTCTTCTAGTGTAGCCGTAGTTAGGCCACCACTTCAAGAACTCTGTA
GCACCGCCTACATACCTCGCTCTGCTAATCCTGTTACCAGTGGCTGCTGCCAGTGGCGATAAGTCGTGTC
TTACCGGGTTGGACTCAAGACGATAGTTACCGGATAAGGCGCAGCGGTCGGGCTGAACGGGGGGTTCGTG
CACACAGCCCAGCTTGGAGCGAACGACCTACACCGAACTGAGATACCTACAGCGTGAGCTATGAGAAAGC
GCCACGCTTCCCGAAGGGAGAAAGGCGGACAGGTATCCGGTAAGCGGCAGGGTCGGAACAGGAGAGCGCA
CGAGGGAGCTTCCAGGGGGAAACGCCTGGTATCTTTATAGTCCTGTCGGGTTTCGCCACCTCTGACTTGA
GCGTCGATTTTTGTGATGCTCGTCAGGGGGGCGGAGCCTATGGAAAAACGCCAGCAACGCGGCCTTTTTA
CGGTTCCTGGCCTTTTGCTGGCCTTTTGCTCACATGTTCTTTCCTGCGTTATCCCCTGATTCTGTGGATA
ACCGTATTACCGCCTTTGAGTGAGCTGATACCGCTCGCCGCAGCCGAACGACCGAGCGCAGCGAGTCAGT
GAGCGAGGAAGCGGAAGAGCGCCCAATACGCAAACCGCCTCTCCCCGCGCGTTGGCCGATTCATTAATGC
AGCAAGCTCATGGCTGACTAATTTTTTTTATTTATGCAGAGGCCGAGGCCGCCTCGGCCTCTGAGCTATT
CCAGAAGTAGTGAGGAGGCTTTTTTGGAGGCCTAGGCTTTTGCAAAAAGCTCCCCGTGGCACGACAGGTT
TCCCGACTGGAAAGCGGGCAGTGAGCGCAACGCAATTAATGTGAGTTAGCTCACTCATTAGGCACCCCAG
GCTTTACACTTTATGCTTCCGGCTCGTATGTTGTGTGGAATTGTGAGCGGATAACAATTTCACACAGGAA
ACAGCTATGACATGATTACGAATTTCACAAATAAAGCATTTTTTTCACTGCATTCTAGTTGTGGTTTGTC
CAAACTCATCAATGTATCTTATCATGTCTGGATCAACTGGATAACTCAAGCTAACCAAAATCATCCCAAA
CTTCCCACCCCATACCCTATTACCACTGCCAATTACCTGTGGTTTCATTTACTCTAAACCTGTGATTCCT
CTGAATTATTTTCATTTTAAAGAAATTGTATTTGTTAAATATGTACTACAAACTTAGTAGT
Features (pLannotate 1.2.2; 35 found; start..end, strand, type, name):
    377..634     +  LTR            5' LTR (truncated): truncated 5' long terminal repeat (LTR) from HIV-1
    681..806     +  misc_feature   HIV-1 Ψ: packaging signal of human immunodeficiency virus type 1
    790..1128    +  CDS            HIV-1 gag (fragment): gag protein from human immunodeficiency virus 1; gag
   1303..1536    +  misc_feature   RRE: The Rev response element (RRE) of HIV-1 allows for Rev-dependent mRNA export from the nucleus to the cytoplasm.
   1913..2013    +  CDS            Rev (fragment): human immunodeficiency virus 1 (HIV-1) Rev protein; rev; enhances nuclear export of unspliced and incompletely spliced viral mRNAs
   2058..2175    +  misc_feature   cPPT/CTS: central polypurine tract and central termination sequence of HIV-1
   2230..2500    +  protein_bind   tetracycline response element: contains seven copies of the tetracycline operator tetO tetracycline repressor TetR
   2511..2528    +  misc_feature   MCS (fragment): pUC18/19 multiple cloning site
   2533..2571    +  promoter       minimal CMV promoter: human cytomegalovirus (CMV) immediate early promoter
   2701..2725    +  protein_bind   attB1: mutant version of attB; recombination site for the Gateway® BP reaction BP Clonase™
   2754..2806    +  misc_feature   MCS: multiple cloning site
   2824..3543    +  CDS            EGFP: the original enhanced GFP (Yang et al., 1996) mammalian codon-optimized
   3568..3592    -  protein_bind   attB2: mutant version of attB; recombination site for the Gateway® BP reaction BP Clonase™
   3704..3739    +  promoter       PGK promoter (fragment): mouse phosphoglycerate kinase 1 promoter
   3757..4968    +  promoter       UbC promoter: human ubiquitin C promoter
   5027..5724    +  CDS            rtTA3 (fragment): reverse tetracycline transactivator 3 activates expression from Tet-responsive promoters in the presence of doxycycline
   5654..5764    +  CDS            VP48: 3 tandem repeats of the minimal activation domain of herpes simplex virus VP16 (Cheng et al., 2013)
   5922..6384    +  misc_feature   IRES: internal ribosome entry site (IRES) of the encephalomyocarditis virus (EMCV)
   6400..7194    +  CDS            NeoR/KanR: aminoglycoside phosphotransferase from Tn5; aph(3')-II (or nptII); confers resistance to neomycin, kanamycin, and G418 (Geneticin®)
   7222..7305    +  CDS            large T antigen (fragment): large T antigen from SV40 (simian virus 40)
   7339..7359    +  misc_feature   MCS (fragment): pBluescript multiple cloning site
   7371..7959    +  misc_feature   WPRE: woodchuck hepatitis virus posttranscriptional regulatory element
   7967..8032    +  CDS            nef (fragment): NEF_HV1Z2 - Experimental evidence at protein level: Swiss-Prot protein existence level 1. Extracellular Nef protein targets CD4(+) T-lymphocytes for apoptosis by interacting with CXCR4 surface receptors. From Human immunodeficiency virus type 1 group M subtype D (isolate Z2/CDC-Z34) (HIV-1).
   8034..8267    +  LTR            3' LTR (ΔU3): self-inactivating 3' long terminal repeat (LTR) from HIV-1
   8472..8576    +  promoter       AmpR promoter: bla
   8577..9437    +  CDS            AmpR: β-lactamase; bla; confers resistance to ampicillin, carbenicillin, and related antibiotics
   9608..10196   +  rep_origin     ori: high-copy-number ColE1/pMB1/pBR322/pUC origin of replication
  10379..10433   +  CDS            lacI (fragment): lac repressor; lacI; The lac repressor binds to the lac operator to inhibit transcription in E. coli. This inhibition can be relieved by adding lactose or isopropyl-β-D-thiogalactopyranoside (IPTG).
  10439..10532   +  rep_origin     SV40 ori (fragment): SV40 origin of replication
  10557..10594   +  CDS            lacI (fragment): lac repressor; lacI; The lac repressor binds to the lac operator to inhibit transcription in E. coli. This inhibition can be relieved by adding lactose or isopropyl-β-D-thiogalactopyranoside (IPTG).
  10607..10628   +  protein_bind   CAP binding site: CAP binding activates transcription in the presence of cAMP. E. coli catabolite activator protein
  10643..10673   +  promoter       lac promoter: promoter for the E. coli lac operon
  10677..10699   +  protein_bind   lac operator (fragment): The lac repressor binds to the lac operator to inhibit transcription in E. coli. This inhibition can be relieved by adding lactose or isopropyl-β-D-thiogalactopyranoside (IPTG). lac repressor encoded by lacI
  10731..10814   +  polyA_signal   SV40 poly(A) signal (fragment): SV40 polyadenylation signal
  10981..329     +  CDS            nef (fragment) (across the origin): NEF_HV1BR - Experimental evidence at protein level: Swiss-Prot protein existence level 1. Extracellular Nef protein targets CD4(+) T-lymphocytes for apoptosis by interacting with CXCR4 surface receptors (PubMed:14990729). From Human immunodeficiency virus type 1 group M subtype B (isolate BRU/LAI) (HIV-1).
