[The description below was written by a language model from this plasmid's Addgene catalogue record and pLannotate feature annotations shown in this document.]
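Description:
pInducer20_EGFP is an all-in-one, doxycycline-inducible lentiviral expression vector (about 11 kb) built on the pInducer20 backbone, into which EGFP was transferred by Gateway recombination from an entry clone. It is propagated in E. coli through a high-copy ColE1/pUC-type origin with ampicillin resistance (β-lactamase). The viral portion carries the HIV-1-derived elements needed for packaging and transduction: a truncated 5' LTR, the Ψ packaging signal with a partial gag fragment, the Rev response element for Rev-dependent nuclear export of the genomic RNA, the cPPT/CTS, a WPRE to enhance transcript expression, and a ΔU3 self-inactivating 3' LTR that disables LTR promoter activity after integration.

Between the LTRs sit two expression units. In the first, a tetracycline response element with seven tetO copies fused to a minimal CMV promoter drives the mammalian codon-optimized EGFP coding sequence, which is flanked by the attB1 and attB2 sites left by Gateway cloning. In the second, the constitutive human ubiquitin C promoter drives the reverse tetracycline transactivator rtTA3, followed by an EMCV IRES and the neomycin phosphotransferase gene, so a single transcript supplies both the transactivator and G418 selection of transduced mammalian cells. With doxycycline present, rtTA3 binds the tetO array and switches on EGFP; without it, expression from the minimal promoter should remain low.

The depositor describes the plasmid as a control vector for EGFP expression. It serves as a fluorescent, inducible reference alongside pInducer20 constructs carrying experimental inserts, here in the context of work on a dominant-negative TEAD inhibitor of Hippo YAP1/TAZ-dependent transcription.
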