Addgene plasmid #228878: pInducer20_EGFP
Purpose: Tet-inducible lentiviral vector for expression of optimized GFP
Depositing lab: Ramiro Iglesias-Bartolome. Depositing organization: National Cancer Institute (NCI). Publication: An improved TEAD dominant-negative protein inhibitor to study Hippo YAP1/TAZ-dependent transcription. Branch B, Yuan Y, Cascone M, Raimondi F, Iglesias-Bartolome R. bioRxiv [Preprint]. 2024 Oct 3:2024.10.03.615022. doi: 10.1101/2024.10.03.615022. PubMed 39502361.
Backbone
  Vector backbone: pInducer20
  Backbone manufacturer: Addgene #44012
  Vector type: Lentiviral
  Selectable markers: Neomycin (select with G418)
Growth in bacteria
  Bacterial resistance: Ampicillin, 100 μg/mL
  Growth temperature: 30°C
  Growth strain: NEB Stable
  Copy number: Unknown
Gene/Insert
  Gene/Insert name: EGFP
  Cloning method: Gateway Cloning
  Sequencing primers: 5′ LNCX_primer
Resource information
  A portion of this plasmid was derived from a plasmid made by: EGFP cloned from pENTR1A-GFP-N2 (FR1) Addgene #19364
Terms and licenses: Academic/Nonprofit Terms; Industry Terms: Not Available to Industry
Depositor comments: Control vector for expression of EGFP
How to cite: pInducer20_EGFP was a gift from Ramiro Iglesias-Bartolome (Addgene plasmid # 228878 ; http://n2t.net/addgene:228878 ; RRID:Addgene_228878)
